>Addgene plasmid #70882 | pFOSGE_COF2G03 | depositor partial sequence | sequence record 126824 | insert
ATGTCGAGCGCGTCAAAGTCGACGCCGAGCGCTGCCAGCGGGAGCTCCACGTCCGCAGCTGCCGCCGCCG
CAGCCTCTGTCGCCTCAGGATCCGCCTCGTCATCCGCCAACGTGCAGGAGTTCAAGATCCGCGTGCCCAA
GATGCCCAAGAAGCACCATGTGATGCGGTTCAACGCCACGCTCAATGTGGATTTCGCGCAGTGGAGAAAT
GTGAAACTGGAGCGGGAAAACAACATGAAGGAGTTCCGGGGCATGGAGGAGGATCAGCCCAAGTTTGGTG
CTGGATCGGAGTACAACCGGGATCAGCGCGAGGAGGCGCGCCGCAAGAAGTTTGGCATTATAGCGAGAAA
GTACCGTCCAGAGGCACAGCCATGGATCCTTAAAGTGGGTGGCAAGACTGGAAAGAAGTTCAAAGGCATC
CGCGAGGGCGGCGTAGGCGAGAATGCAGCTTTCTATGTGTTCACCCATGCACCAGACGGCGCCATTGAGG
CATACCCCTTGACCGAGTGGTACAACTTCCAGCCTATTCAGCGCTACAAATCGCTGTCGGCGGAGGAGGC
CGAACAGGAATTTGGTCGGCGCAAAAAGGTGATGAACTACTTCTCCCTTATGTTGCGAAAGCGTCTGCGC
GGCGATGAGGAAGAGGAGCAGGATCCGGAGGAGGCTAAGCTAATTAAGGCAGCCACCAAAAAATCCAAGG
AGCTCAAGATCACTGACATGGATGAATGGATTGATTCCGAGGATGAGTCGGATTCGGAGGACGAGGAGGA
TAAAAAGAAGAAGGAGCAGGAAGACAGCGACGATGGCAAGGCCAAGGGAAAGGGCAAGAAGGGCGCAGAC
AAGAAAAAGAAAAAGAGGGATGTTGATGACGAGGCCTTCGAGGAGTCGGACGATGGTGACGAGGAGGGCA
GAGAAATGGACTACGACACCAGCTCCAGTGAAGACGAACCAGATCCAGAGGCAAAGGTGGACAAGGACAT
GAAAGGCGTGGCCGAGGAAGATGCGCTCCGCAAGCTGCTTACCTCCGATGAAGAGGAGGATGATGAGAAG
AAGTCTGATGAGTCGGACAAGGAGGATGCCGACGGCGAGAAAAAAAAGAAGGATAAGGGCAAGGACGAGG
TATCCAAGGACAAAAAGAAGAAGAAACCCACAAAGGACGACAAGAAGGGCAAGTCGAATGGCAGCGGTGA
CTCGTCCACAGACTTCAGCTCTGACAGCACAGACTCCGAGGACGACCTTAGCAACGGACCGCCCAAGAAG
AAGGTCGTCGTCAAGGACAAAGACAAGGAAAAGGAAAAGGAGAAAGAGAGCGCTGCGAGCAGCAAGGTCA
TCGCCAGCAGCAGCAATGCCAATAAATCTCGCTCGGCCACTCCAACGCTCTCGACGGATGCCAGCAAGCG
CAAGATGAACAGCTTACCCAGCGATCTCACCGCTTCGGACACAAGCAACAGTCCCACCAGCACGCCAGCA
AAGAGGCCTAAGAACGAGATTAGCACATCGCTGCCCACTTCCTTCTCTGGCGGCAAAGTAGAGGACTACG
GCATCACCGAGGAGGCGGTGCGTCGGTATCTTAAGCGAAAGCCCCTGACCGCCACCGAGTTGCTCACCAA
GTTCAAGAACAAGAAGACGCCTGTCTCCAGCGACCGTTTGGTCGAGACCATGACGAAAATCCTGAAGAAG
ATCAATCCCGTCAAGCACACCATCCAGGGGAAAATGTATCTCTGGATCAAG
