>Addgene plasmid #70882 | pFOSGE_COF2G03 | addgene partial sequence | sequence record 130338 | M13-Rev 5'-CAGGAAACAGCTATGACC-3'
ATTTTATTTTGACTGATAGTGACCTGTTCGTTGCAACAAATTGATAAGCAATGCTTTCTTATAATGCCAA
CTTTGTACAAGAAAGCTGGGTCCTTGATCCAGAGATACATTTTCCCCTGGATGGTGTGCTTGACGGGATT
GATCTTCTTCAGGATTTTCGTCATGGTCTCGACCAAACGGTCGCTGGAGACAGGCGTCTTCTTGTTCTTG
AACTTGGTGAGCAACTCGGTGGCGGTCAGGGGCTTTCGCTTAAGATACCGACGCACCGCCTCCTCGGTGA
TGCCGTAGTCCTCTACTTTGCCGCCAGAGAAGGAAGTGGGCAGCGATGTGCTAATCTCGTTCTTAGGCCT
CTTTGCTGGCGTGCTGGTGGGACTGTTGCTTGTGTCCGAAGCGGTGAGATCGCTGGGTAAGCTGTTCATC
TTGCGCTTGCTGGCATCCGTCGAGAGCGTTGGAGTGGCCGAGCGAGATTTATTGGCATTGCTGCTGCTGG
CGATGACCTTGCTGCTCGCAGCGCTCTCTTTCTCCTTTTCCTTTTCCTTGTCTTTGTCCTTGACGACGAC
CTTCTTCTTGG
