[The description below was written by a language model from this plasmid's Addgene catalogue record.]
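Description:
pFOSGE_COF2G03 is a Gateway entry clone built on the Invitrogen pDONR221 donor backbone and carrying the coding region of the Drosophila melanogaster gene TfIIFalpha (CG10281, also known as RAP74 or TFIIF-L), the large subunit of the general transcription factor TFIIF. The insert is recorded as 1731 bp and was introduced by Gateway recombination. In a pDONR221-derived clone, this normally means that a BP reaction has replaced the donor vector's counter-selectable cassette, leaving the open reading frame flanked by attL sites. The plasmid is maintained in standard E. coli cloning strains such as DH5alpha as a high-copy replicon under kanamycin selection. M13 forward and reverse primer sites on either side of the insert are listed for sequence verification.

As an entry clone, the plasmid has no recorded promoter, tag or reporter driving expression of the insert, and it is not intended to express the protein itself. Instead it serves as a shuttle. An LR recombination reaction can transfer the TfIIFalpha ORF, in a defined orientation and reading frame, into any compatible Gateway destination vector, which then supplies the promoter, fusion partners and host-specific elements. The associated publication concerns the context-dependent regulatory functions of transcriptional regulators, which suggests the clone belongs to a collection of fly transcription factor and cofactor ORFs made for such functional assays, although the record lists the purpose only as a Gateway entry clone. No feature table is provided, so details such as the presence or absence of a stop codon at the end of the ORF are not stated.
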