Addgene plasmid #70882: pFOSGE_COF2G03
Purpose: Gateway entry clone
Depositing lab: Alexander Stark. Depositing organization: Research Institute of Molecular Pathology (IMP). Publication: Transcriptional regulators form diverse groups with context-dependent regulatory functions. Stampfel G, Kazmar T, Frank O, Wienerroither S, Reiter F, Stark A. Nature. 2015 Nov 9. doi: 10.1038/nature15545. PubMed 26550828.
Backbone
  Vector backbone: pDONR221
  Backbone manufacturer: Invitrogen
  Backbone size w/o insert (bp): 4762
  Vector type: Gateway entry vector
Growth in bacteria
  Bacterial resistance: Kanamycin, 50 μg/mL
  Growth temperature: 37°C
  Growth strain: DH5alpha
  Copy number: High Copy
Gene/Insert
  Gene/Insert name: TfIIFalpha (alt names: FBgn0010282; CG10281, FBtr0081719)
  Species: D. melanogaster (fly)
  Insert size (bp): 1731
  Entrez Gene: TfIIFalpha (a.k.a. 154355_at, CG10281, Dmel\CG10281, DmTFIIF, F5a, RAP74, TfIIF, TFIIF, TFIIF-L, TFIIFalpha)
  Cloning method: Gateway Cloning
  Sequencing primers: 5′ M13-F20; 3′ M13R
Terms and licenses: Academic/Nonprofit Terms; Industry Terms: Not Available to Industry
How to cite: pFOSGE_COF2G03 was a gift from Alexander Stark (Addgene plasmid # 70882 ; http://n2t.net/addgene:70882 ; RRID:Addgene_70882)
